Addgene plasmid #207721: qTAG-C-moxGFP-Puro
Purpose: (Empty Backbone) Empty C-terminus donor cassette. Integrate homology arms to target the C-terminus insertion of a moxGFP-2A-Puro cassette
Depositing lab: Laurence Pelletier. Depositing organization: Sinai Health System. Publication: qTAG: an adaptable plasmid scaffold for CRISPR-based endogenous tagging. Philip R, Sharma A, Matellan L, Erpf AC, Hsu WH, Tkach JM, Wyatt HDM, Pelletier L. EMBO J. 2024 Dec 12. doi: 10.1038/s44318-024-00337-5. PubMed 39668248.
Backbone
  Vector backbone: pUC19
  Backbone manufacturer: Invitrogen
  Backbone size (bp): 2686
  Vector type: Mammalian Expression, CRISPR ; Donor Cassette
  Selectable markers: Puromycin
Growth in bacteria
  Bacterial resistance: Ampicillin, 100 μg/mL
  Growth temperature: 37°C
  Growth strain: DH5alpha
  Copy number: High Copy
Gene/Insert
  Gene/Insert name: None
Terms and licenses: Academic/Nonprofit Terms; Industry Terms: Not Available to Industry
Depositor comments: Please visit https://www.biorxiv.org/content/10.1101/2023.11.01.565029v3 for bioRxiv preprint.
How to cite: qTAG-C-moxGFP-Puro was a gift from Laurence Pelletier (Addgene plasmid # 207721 ; http://n2t.net/addgene:207721 ; RRID:Addgene_207721)
