[The description below was written by a language model from this plasmid's Addgene catalogue record and pLannotate feature annotations shown in this document.]
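Description:
qTAG-C-moxGFP-Puro is an empty homology-directed repair donor scaffold for CRISPR-based endogenous tagging in mammalian cells, built on the pUC19 backbone (sequence record 4,249 nt). It is propagated in E. coli as a high-copy plasmid through the ColE1/pUC origin and selected with ampicillin via the β-lactamase gene and its native promoter. Remnants of the pUC19 cloning region (lacZα fragment, lac promoter and operator, CAP site) flank the cassette, and short fragments annotated as bom, rop and lacI are backbone leftovers with no evident functional role.

The payload is a promoterless tagging cassette intended for insertion at the C-terminus of a gene of interest. It consists of the moxGFP coding sequence, a monomeric, rapidly maturing green fluorescent protein derived from Aequorea victoria, followed by a puromycin N-acetyltransferase gene. According to the catalogue entry the two are joined by a 2A peptide, although the 2A element itself is not called out in the feature table. No mammalian promoter is annotated, consistent with a design in which expression of both the fluorescent fusion and the resistance marker depends on in-frame integration at the target locus, so puromycin selection enriches for correctly edited cells. The PuroR sequence is bracketed by lox71 and lox66, mutant loxP sites in the same orientation, which should allow Cre-mediated excision of the selection marker after editing.

No insert or homology arms are present: users add locus-specific left and right arms around the cassette to create a donor for a chosen gene. The record does not specify the cloning sites for the arms, nor the nuclease and guide RNA, which are supplied separately.
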