Features (pLannotate 1.2.2; 14 found; start..end, strand, type, name):
    137..236     +  misc_feature   bom (fragment): basis of mobility region from pBR322
    242..399     -  CDS            lacZα (fragment): LacZα fragment of β-galactosidase; lacZ fragment
    444..1160    +  CDS            moxGFP: moxGFP is a basic (constitutively fluorescent) green fluorescent protein published in 2015, derived from Aequorea victoria. It is reported to be a rapidly-maturing monomer.
   1239..1272    +  protein_bind   lox71: Left element (LE) mutant of loxP (Araki et al., 2010). Cre-mediated recombination occurs in the 8-bp core sequence (GCATACAT). Cre recombinase
   1347..1943    +  CDS            PuroR (fragment): puromycin N-acetyltransferase; pac from Streptomyces; confers resistance to puromycin
   1950..1983    +  protein_bind   lox66: Right element (RE) mutant of loxP (Araki et al., 2010). Cre-mediated recombination occurs in the 8-bp core sequence (GCATACAT). Cre recombinase
   2052..2068    -  protein_bind   lac operator: The lac repressor binds to the lac operator to inhibit transcription in E. coli. This inhibition can be relieved by adding lactose or isopropyl-β-D-thiogalactopyranoside (IPTG). lac repressor encoded by lacI
   2076..2106    -  promoter       lac promoter: promoter for the E. coli lac operon
   2121..2142    -  protein_bind   CAP binding site: CAP binding activates transcription in the presence of cAMP. E. coli catabolite activator protein
   2155..2247    -  CDS            lacI (fragment): lac repressor; lacI; The lac repressor binds to the lac operator to inhibit transcription in E. coli. This inhibition can be relieved by adding lactose or isopropyl-β-D-thiogalactopyranoside (IPTG).
   2430..3018    -  rep_origin     ori: high-copy-number ColE1/pMB1/pBR322/pUC origin of replication
   3189..4049    -  CDS            AmpR: β-lactamase; bla; confers resistance to ampicillin, carbenicillin, and related antibiotics
   4050..4154    -  promoter       AmpR promoter: bla
   4249..35      +  CDS            rop (fragment) (across the origin): Rop protein, which maintains plasmids at low copy number; rop
>Addgene plasmid #207721 | qTAG-C-moxGFP-Puro | addgene full sequence | sequence record 413798 | Addgene NGS Result
TCGCGCGTTTCGGTGATGACGGTGAAAACCTCTGACACATGCAGCTCCCGGAGACGGTCACAGCTTGTCT
GTAAGCGGATGCCGGGAGCAGACAAGCCCGTCAGGGCGCGTCAGCGGGTGTTGGCGGGTGTCGGGGCTGG
CTTAACTATGCGGCATCAGAGCAGATTGTACTGAGAGTGCACCATATGCGGTGTGAAATACCGCACAGAT
GCGTAAGGAGAAAATACCGCATCAGGCGCCATTCGCCATTCAGGCTGCGCAACTGTTGGGAAGGGCGATC
GGTGCGGGCCTCTTCGCTATTACGCCAGCTGGCGAAAGGGGGATGTGCTGCAAGGCGATTAAGTTGGGTA
ACGCCAGGGTTTTCCCAGTCACGACGTTGTAAAACGACGGCCAGTGAATTCGGAGGAAGCGGAGGATCTG
GCGGTACCGGTGGAGGCGGATCTATGGTGAGCAAGGGCGAGGAGCTGTTCACCGGGGTGGTGCCCATCCT
GGTCGAGCTGGACGGCGACGTGAACGGCCACAAGTTCTCCGTGCGGGGCGAGGGCGAGGGCGATGCCACC
AACGGCAAGCTGACCCTGAAGTTCATCAGCACCACCGGCAAGCTGCCCGTGCCCTGGCCCACCCTCGTGA
CCACCCTGACCTACGGCGTGCAGAGCTTCTCCCGCTACCCCGACCACATGAAGCGCCACGACTTCTTCAA
GAGCGCCATGCCCGAAGGCTACGTCCAGGAGCGCACCATCTCCTTCAAGGACGACGGCACCTACAAGACC
CGCGCCGAGGTGAAGTTCGAGGGCGACACCCTGGTGAACCGCATCGAGCTGAAGGGCATCGACTTCAAGG
AGGACGGCAACATCCTGGGGCACAAGCTGGAGTACAACTTCAACTCCCACAACGTCTATATCACCGCCGA
CAAGCAGAAGAACGGCATCAAGGCCAACTTCAAGATCCGCCATAACGTGGAGGACGGCTCCGTGCAGCTC
GCCGACCACTACCAGCAGAACACCCCCATCGGCGACGGCCCCGTGCTGCTGCCCGACAACCACTACCTGT
CCACCCAGTCCAAGCTGTCCAAAGACCCCAACGAGAAGCGCGATCACATGGTCCTGCTGGAGTTCGTGAC
CGCCGCCGGGATCACTCACGGCATGGACGAGCTGTACAAGGGAGGTGGCGGTTCCGGCAAGCCCATCCCC
AACCCCCTGCTGGGCCTGGACAGCACCGGAGGTGGCGGATCAACGCGTTACCGTTCGTATAGCATACATT
ATACGAAGTTATCTGGATCCGGAGCTACTAACTTCAGCCTGCTGAAGCAGGCCGGAGACGTGGAGGAGAA
CCCTGGACCTTCTAGAATGACCGAGTACAAGCCCACGGTGCGCCTCGCCACCCGCGACGACGTCCCCAGG
GCCGTACGCACCCTCGCCGCCGCGTTCGCCGACTACCCCGCCACGCGCCACACCGTCGATCCGGACCGCC
ACATCGAGCGGGTCACCGAGCTGCAAGAACTCTTCCTCACGCGCGTCGGGCTCGACATCGGCAAGGTGTG
GGTCGCGGACGACGGCGCCGCGGTGGCGGTCTGGACCACGCCGGAGAGCGTCGAAGCGGGGGCGGTGTTC
GCCGAGATCGGCCCGCGCATGGCCGAGTTGAGCGGTTCCCGGCTGGCCGCGCAGCAACAGATGGAAGGCC
TCCTGGCGCCGCACCGGCCCAAGGAGCCCGCGTGGTTCCTGGCCACCGTCGGCGTCTCGCCCGACCACCA
GGGCAAGGGTCTGGGCAGCGCCGTCGTGCTCCCCGGAGTGGAGGCGGCCGAGCGCGCCGGGGTGCCCGCC
TTCCTGGAGACCTCCGCGCCCCGCAACCTCCCCTTCTACGAGCGGCTCGGCTTCACCGTCACCGCCGACG
TCGAGGTGCCCGAAGGACCGCGCACCTGGTGCATGACCCGCAAGCCCGGTGCCCCCGGGATAACTTCGTA
TAGCATACATTATACGAACGGTAGCCTCGAGACCGGTAAGAGCAAGTGAAAGCTTGGCGTAATCATGGTC
ATAGCTGTTTCCTGTGTGAAATTGTTATCCGCTCACAATTCCACACAACATACGAGCCGGAAGCATAAAG
TGTAAAGCCTGGGGTGCCTAATGAGTGAGCTAACTCACATTAATTGCGTTGCGCTCACTGCCCGCTTTCC
AGTCGGGAAACCTGTCGTGCCAGCTGCATTAATGAATCGGCCAACGCGCGGGGAGAGGCGGTTTGCGTAT
TGGGCGCTCTTCCGCTTCCTCGCTCACTGACTCGCTGCGCTCGGTCGTTCGGCTGCGGCGAGCGGTATCA
GCTCACTCAAAGGCGGTAATACGGTTATCCACAGAATCAGGGGATAACGCAGGAAAGAACATGTGAGCAA
AAGGCCAGCAAAAGGCCAGGAACCGTAAAAAGGCCGCGTTGCTGGCGTTTTTCCATAGGCTCCGCCCCCC
TGACGAGCATCACAAAAATCGACGCTCAAGTCAGAGGTGGCGAAACCCGACAGGACTATAAAGATACCAG
GCGTTTCCCCCTGGAAGCTCCCTCGTGCGCTCTCCTGTTCCGACCCTGCCGCTTACCGGATACCTGTCCG
CCTTTCTCCCTTCGGGAAGCGTGGCGCTTTCTCATAGCTCACGCTGTAGGTATCTCAGTTCGGTGTAGGT
CGTTCGCTCCAAGCTGGGCTGTGTGCACGAACCCCCCGTTCAGCCCGACCGCTGCGCCTTATCCGGTAAC
TATCGTCTTGAGTCCAACCCGGTAAGACACGACTTATCGCCACTGGCAGCAGCCACTGGTAACAGGATTA
GCAGAGCGAGGTATGTAGGCGGTGCTACAGAGTTCTTGAAGTGGTGGCCTAACTACGGCTACACTAGAAG
AACAGTATTTGGTATCTGCGCTCTGCTGAAGCCAGTTACCTTCGGAAAAAGAGTTGGTAGCTCTTGATCC
GGCAAACAAACCACCGCTGGTAGCGGTGGTTTTTTTGTTTGCAAGCAGCAGATTACGCGCAGAAAAAAAG
GATCTCAAGAAGATCCTTTGATCTTTTCTACGGGGTCTGACGCTCAGTGGAACGAAAACTCACGTTAAGG
GATTTTGGTCATGAGATTATCAAAAAGGATCTTCACCTAGATCCTTTTAAATTAAAAATGAAGTTTTAAA
TCAATCTAAAGTATATATGAGTAAACTTGGTCTGACAGTTACCAATGCTTAATCAGTGAGGCACCTATCT
CAGCGATCTGTCTATTTCGTTCATCCATAGTTGCCTGACTCCCCGTCGTGTAGATAACTACGATACGGGA
GGGCTTACCATCTGGCCCCAGTGCTGCAATGATACCGCGAGACCCACGCTCACCGGCTCCAGATTTATCA
GCAATAAACCAGCCAGCCGGAAGGGCCGAGCGCAGAAGTGGTCCTGCAACTTTATCCGCCTCCATCCAGT
CTATTAATTGTTGCCGGGAAGCTAGAGTAAGTAGTTCGCCAGTTAATAGTTTGCGCAACGTTGTTGCCAT
TGCTACAGGCATCGTGGTGTCACGCTCGTCGTTTGGTATGGCTTCATTCAGCTCCGGTTCCCAACGATCA
AGGCGAGTTACATGATCCCCCATGTTGTGCAAAAAAGCGGTTAGCTCCTTCGGTCCTCCGATCGTTGTCA
GAAGTAAGTTGGCCGCAGTGTTATCACTCATGGTTATGGCAGCACTGCATAATTCTCTTACTGTCATGCC
ATCCGTAAGATGCTTTTCTGTGACTGGTGAGTACTCAACCAAGTCATTCTGAGAATAGTGTATGCGGCGA
CCGAGTTGCTCTTGCCCGGCGTCAATACGGGATAATACCGCGCCACATAGCAGAACTTTAAAAGTGCTCA
TCATTGGAAAACGTTCTTCGGGGCGAAAACTCTCAAGGATCTTACCGCTGTTGAGATCCAGTTCGATGTA
ACCCACTCGTGCACCCAACTGATCTTCAGCATCTTTTACTTTCACCAGCGTTTCTGGGTGAGCAAAAACA
GGAAGGCAAAATGCCGCAAAAAAGGGAATAAGGGCGACACGGAAATGTTGAATACTCATACTCTTCCTTT
TTCAATATTATTGAAGCATTTATCAGGGTTATTGTCTCATGAGCGGATACATATTTGAATGTATTTAGAA
AAATAAACAAATAGGGGTTCCGCGCACATTTCCCCGAAAAGTGCCACCTGACGTCTAAGAAACCATTATT
ATCATGACATTAACCTATAAAAATAGGCGTATCACGAGGCCCTTTCGTC
